>Addgene plasmid #136893 | pRRL-GFPGO2(NGC)-PGK-Neo | addgene full sequence | sequence record 271368 | Addgene NGS Result
TTAATGTAGTCTTATGCAATACTCTTGTAGTCTTGCAACATGGTAACGATGAGTTAGCAACATGCCTTAC
AAGGAGAGAAAAAGCACCGTGCATGCCGATTGGTGGAAGTAAGGTGGTACGATCGTGCCTTATTAGGAAG
GCAACAGACGGGTCTGACATGGATTGGACGAACCACTGAATTGCCGCATTGCAGAGATATTGTATTTAAG
TGCCTAGCTCGATACATAAACGGGTCTCTCTGGTTAGACCAGATCTGAGCCTGGGAGCTCTCTGGCTAAC
TAGGGAACCCACTGCTTAAGCCTCAATAAAGCTTGCCTTGAGTGCTTCAAGTAGTGTGTGCCCGTCTGTT
GTGTGACTCTGGTAACTAGAGATCCCTCAGACCCTTTTAGTCAGTGTGGAAAATCTCTAGCAGTGGCGCC
CGAACAGGGACTTGAAAGCGAAAGGGAAACCAGAGGAGCTCTCTCGACGCAGGACTCGGCTTGCTGAAGC
GCGCACGGCAAGAGGCGAGGGGCGGCGACTGGTGAGTACGCCAAAAATTTTGACTAGCGGAGGCTAGAAG
GAGAGAGATGGGTGCGAGAGCGTCAGTATTAAGCGGGGGAGAATTAGATCGCGATGGGAAAAAATTCGGT
TAAGGCCAGGGGGAAAGAAAAAATATAAATTAAAACATATAGTATGGGCAAGCAGGGAGCTAGAACGATT
CGCAGTTAATCCTGGCCTGTTAGAAACATCAGAAGGCTGTAGACAAATACTGGGACAGCTACAACCATCC
CTTCAGACAGGATCAGAAGAACTTAGATCATTATATAATACAGTAGCAACCCTCTATTGTGTGCATCAAA
GGATAGAGATAAAAGACACCAAGGAAGCTTTAGACAAGATAGAGGAAGAGCAAAACAAAAGTAAGACCAC
CGCACAGCAAGCGGCCGCTGATCTTCAGACCTGGAGGAGGAGATATGAGGGACAATTGGAGAAGTGAATT
ATATAAATATAAAGTAGTAAAAATTGAACCATTAGGAGTAGCACCCACCAAGGCAAAGAGAAGAGTGGTG
CAGAGAGAAAAAAGAGCAGTGGGAATAGGAGCTTTGTTCCTTGGGTTCTTGGGAGCAGCAGGAAGCACTA
TGGGCGCAGCGTCAATGACGCTGACGGTACAGGCCAGACAATTATTGTCTGGTATAGTGCAGCAGCAGAA
CAATTTGCTGAGGGCTATTGAGGCGCAACAGCATCTGTTGCAACTCACAGTCTGGGGCATCAAGCAGCTC
CAGGCAAGAATCCTGGCTGTGGAAAGATACCTAAAGGATCAACAGCTCCTGGGGATTTGGGGTTGCTCTG
GAAAACTCATTTGCACCACTGCTGTGCCTTGGAATGCTAGTTGGAGTAATAAATCTCTGGAACAGATTTG
GAATCACACGACCTGGATGGAGTGGGACAGAGAAATTAACAATTACACAAGCTTAATACACTCCTTAATT
GAAGAATCGCAAAACCAGCAAGAAAAGAATGAACAAGAATTATTGGAATTAGATAAATGGGCAAGTTTGT
GGAATTGGTTTAACATAACAAATTGGCTGTGGTATATAAAATTATTCATAATGATAGTAGGAGGCTTGGT
AGGTTTAAGAATAGTTTTTGCTGTACTTTCTATAGTGAATAGAGTTAGGCAGGGATATTCACCATTATCG
TTTCAGACCCACCTCCCAACCCCGAGGGGACCCGACAGGCCCGAAGGAATAGAAGAAGAAGGTGGAGAGA
GAGACAGAGACAGATCCATTCGATTAGTGAACGGATCTCGACGGTATCGGTTAACTTTTAAAAGAAAAGG
GGGGATTGGGGGGTACAGTGCAGGGGAAAGAATAGTAGACATAATAGCAACAGACATACAAACTAAAGAA
TTACAAAAACAAATTACAAAAATTCAAAATTTTATCGATCACGAGACTAGCCTCGATCGAGCTAGCTGCA
GTAACGCCATTTTGCAAGGCATGGAAAAATACCAAACCAAGAATAGAGAAGTTCAGATCAAGGGCGGGTA
CATGAAAATAGCTAACGTTGGGCCAAACAGGATATCTGCGGTGAGCAGTTTCGGCCCCGGCCCGGGGCCA
AGAACAGATGGTCACCGCAGTTTCGGCCCCGGCCCGAGGCCAAGAACAGATGGTCCCCAGATATGGCCCA
ACCCTCAGCAGTTTCTTAAGACCCATCAGATGTTTCCAGGCTCCCCCAAGGACCTGAAATGACCCTGCGC
CTTATTTGAATTAACCAATCAGCCTGCTTCTCGCTTCTGTTCGCGCGCTTCTGCTTCCCGAGCTCTATAA
AAGAGCTCACAACCCCTCACTCGGCGCGCCAGTCCTCCGACAGAATTCAGCACGACGGTAAGCAAGGGCG
GCCCAAAGAAGAAACGGAAAGTAGGCGGCTCCCCCAAGAAGAAGCGGAAGGTAAGCAAGGGCGAAGAGCT
GTTCACCGGGGTGGTGCCCATCCTGGTCGAGCTGGACGGCGACGTAAACGGCCACAAGTTCAGCGTGTCC
GGCGAGGGCGAGGGCGATGCCACCTACGGCAAGCTGACCCTGAAGTTCATCTGCACCACCGGCAAGCTGC
CCGTGCCCTGGCCCACCCTCGTGACCACCCTGACCTACGGCGTGCAGTGCTTCAGCCGCTACCCCGACCA
CATGAAGCAGCACGACTTCTTCAAGTCCGCCATGCCCGAAGGCTACGTCCAGGAGCGCACCATCTTCTTC
AAGGACGACGGCAACTACAAGACCCGCGCCGAGGTGAAGTTCGAGGGCGACACCCTGGTGAACCGCATCG
AGCTGAAGGGCATCGACTTCAAGGAGGACGGCAACATCCTGGGGCACAAGCTGGAGTACAACTACAACAG
CCACAACGTCTATATCATGGCCGACAAGCAGAAGAACGGCATCAAGGTGAACTTCAAGATCCGCCACAAC
ATCGAGGACGGCAGCGTGCAGCTCGCCGACCACTACCAGCAGAACACCCCCATCGGCGACGGCCCCGTGC
TGCTGCCCGACAACCACTACCTGAGCACCCAGTCCGCCCTGAGCAAAGACCCCAACGAGAAGCGCGATCA
CATGGTCCTGCTGGAGTTCGTGACCGCCGCCGGGATCACTCTCGGCATGGACGAGCTGTACAAGTAATGA
CGTATGCATGCAATTGACGCGTAATTCTACCGGGTAGGGGAGGCGCTTTTCCCAAGGCAGTCTGGAGCAT
GCGCTTTAGCAGCCCCGCTGGGCACTTGGCGCTACACAAGTGGCCTCTGGCCTCGCACACATTCCACATC
CACCGGTAGGCGCCAACCGGCTCCGTTCTTTGGTGGCCCCTTCGCGCCACCTTCTACTCCTCCCCTAGTC
AGGAAGTTCCCCCCCGCCCCGCAGCTCGCGTCGTGCAGGACGTGACAAATGGAAGTAGCACGTCTCACTA
GTCTCGTGCAGATGGACAGCACCGCTGAGCAATGGAAGCGGGTAGGCCTTTGGGGCAGCGGCCAATAGCA
GCTTTGCTCCTTCGCTTTCTGGGCTCAGAGGCTGGGAAGGGGTGGGTCCGGGGGCGGGCTCAGGGGCGGG
CTCAGGGGCGGGGCGGGCGCCCGAAGGTCCTCCGGAGGCCCGGCATTCTGCACGCTTCAAAAGCGCACGT
CTGCCGCGCTGTTCTCCTCTTCCTCATCTCCGGGCCTTTCGACCTGCAGCCAATATGGGATCGGCCATTG
AACAAGATGGATTGCACGCAGGTTCTCCGGCCGCTTGGGTGGAGAGGCTATTCGGCTATGACTGGGCACA
ACAGACAATCGGCTGCTCTGATGCCGCCGTGTTCCGGCTGTCAGCGCAGGGGCGCCCGGTTCTTTTTGTC
AAGACCGACCTGTCCGGTGCCCTGAATGAACTGCAGGACGAGGCAGCGCGGCTATCGTGGCTGGCCACGA
CGGGCGTTCCTTGCGCAGCTGTGCTCGACGTTGTCACTGAAGCGGGAAGGGACTGGCTGCTATTGGGCGA
AGTGCCGGGGCAGGATCTCCTGTCATCTCACCTTGCTCCTGCCGAGAAAGTATCCATCATGGCTGATGCA
ATGCGGCGGCTGCATACGCTTGATCCGGCTACCTGCCCATTCGACCACCAAGCGAAACATCGCATCGAGC
GAGCACGTACTCGGATGGAAGCCGGTCTTGTCGATCAGGATGATCTGGACGAAGAGCATCAGGGGCTCGC
GCCAGCCGAACTGTTCGCCAGGCTCAAGGCGCGCATGCCCGACGGCGAGGATCTCGTCGTGACCCATGGC
GATGCCTGCTTGCCGAATATCATGGTGGAAAATGGCCGCTTTTCTGGATTCATCGACTGTGGCCGGCTGG
GTGTGGCGGACCGCTATCAGGACATAGCGTTGGCTACCCGTGATATTGCTGAAGAGCTTGGCGGCGAATG
GGCTGACCGCTTCCTCGTGCTTTACGGTATCGCCGCTCCCGATTCGCAGCGCATCGCCTTCTATCGCCTT
CTTGACGAGTTCTTCTGAGGGGATCCGTCGACTTCGAAACGCGTCTGGAACAATCAACCTCTGGATTACA
AAATTTGTGAAAGATTGACTGGTATTCTTAACTATGTTGCTCCTTTTACGCTATGTGGATACGCTGCTTT
AATGCCTTTGTATCATGCTATTGCTTCCCGTATGGCTTTCATTTTCTCCTCCTTGTATAAATCCTGGTTG
CTGTCTCTTTATGAGGAGTTGTGGCCCGTTGTCAGGCAACGTGGCGTGGTGTGCACTGTGTTTGCTGACG
CAACCCCCACTGGTTGGGGCATTGCCACCACCTGTCAGCTCCTTTCCGGGACTTTCGCTTTCCCCCTCCC
TATTGCCACGGCGGAACTCATCGCCGCCTGCCTTGCCCGCTGCTGGACAGGGGCTCGGCTGTTGGGCACT
GACAATTCCGTGGTGTTGTCGGGGAAGCTGACGTCCTTTCCATGGCTGCTCGCCTGTGTTGCCACCTGGA
TTCTGCGCGGGACGTCCTTCTGCTACGTCCCTTCGGCCCTCAATCCAGCGGACCTTCCTTCCCGCGGCCT
GCTGCCGGCTCTGCGGCCTCTTCCGCGTCTTCGCCTTCGCCCTCAGACGAGTCGGATCTCCCTTTGGGCC
GCCTCCCCGCCTGGAATTAATTCTGCAGTCGAGACCTAGAAAAACATGGAGCAATCACAAGTAGCAATAC
AGCAGCTACCAATGCTGATTGTGCCTGGCTAGAAGCACAAGAGGAGGAGGAGGTGGGTTTTCCAGTCACA
CCTCAGGTACCTTTAAGACCAATGACTTACAAGGCAGCTGTAGATCTTAGCCACTTTTTAAAAGAAAAGG
GGGGACTGGAAGGGCTAATTCACTCCCAACGAAGACAAGATCTGCTTTTTGCTTGTACTGGGTCTCTCTG
GTTAGACCAGATCTGAGCCTGGGAGCTCTCTGGCTAACTAGGGAACCCACTGCTTAAGCCTCAATAAAGC
TTGCCTTGAGTGCTTCAAGTAGTGTGTGCCCGTCTGTTGTGTGACTCTGGTAACTAGAGATCCCTCAGAC
CCTTTTAGTCAGTGTGGAAAATCTCTAGCAGTAGTAGTTCATGTCATCTTATTATTCAGTATTTATAACT
TGCAAAGAAATGAATATCAGAGAGTGAGAGGAACTTGTTTATTGCAGCTTATAATGGTTACAAATAAAGC
AATAGCATCACAAATTTCACAAATAAAGCATTTTTTTCACTGCATTCTAGTTGTGGTTTGTCCAAACTCA
TCAATGTATCTTATCATGTCTGGCTCTAGCTATCCCGCCCCTAACTCCGCCCATCCCGCCCCTAACTCCG
CCCAGTTCCGCCCATTCTCCGCCCCATGGCTGACTAATTTTTTTTATTTATGCAGAGGCCGAGGCCGCCT
CGGCCTCTGAGCTATTCCAGAAGTAGTGAGGAGGCTTTTTTGGAGGCCTAGGGACGTACCCAATTCGCCC
TATAGTGAGTCGTATTACGCGCGCTCACTGGCCGTCGTTTTACAACGTCGTGACTGGGAAAACCCTGGCG
TTACCCAACTTAATCGCCTTGCAGCACATCCCCCTTTCGCCAGCTGGCGTAATAGCGAAGAGGCCCGCAC
CGATCGCCCTTCCCAACAGTTGCGCAGCCTGAATGGCGAATGGG
[124 nt withheld, positions 6135-6258]
C
[91 nt withheld, positions 6260-6350]
A
[49 nt withheld, positions 6352-6400]
CCTTTGACGTTGGAGTCCACGTTCTTT
[37 nt withheld, positions 6428-6464]
ACCCTATCTCGGTCTATTCTTTTGATTTATAAGGGATTTTGCCGATTTCGGCCTATTGGTTAAAAAATGA
GCTGATTTAACAAAAATTTAACGCGAATTTTAACAAAATATTAACGCTTACAATTTAGGTGGCACTTTTC
GGGGAAATGTGCGCGGAACCCCTATTTGTTTATTTTTCTAAATACATTCAAATATGTATCCGCTCATGAG
ACAATAACCCTGATAAATGCTTCAATAATATTGAAAAAGGAAGAGTATGAGTATTCAACATTTCCGTGTC
GCCCTTATTCCCTTTTTTGCGGCATTTTGCCTTCCTGTTTTTGCTCACCCAGAAACGCTGGTGAAAGTAA
AAGATGCTGAAGATCAGTTGGGTGCACGAGTGGGTTACATCGAACTGGATCTCAACAGCGGTAAGATCCT
TGAGAGTTTTCGCCCCGAAGAACGTTTTCCAATGATGAGCACTTTTAAAGTTCTGCTATGTGGCGCGGTA
TTATCCCGTATTGACGCCGGGCAAGAGCAACTCGGTCGCCGCATACACTATTCTCAGAATGACTTGGTTG
AGTACTCACCAGTCACAGAAAAGCATCTTACGGATGGCATGACAGTAAGAGAATTATGCAGTGCTGCCAT
AACCATGAGTGATAACACTGCGGCCAACTTACTTCTGACAACGATCGGAGGACCGAAGGAGCTAACCGCT
TTTTTGCACAACATGGGGGATCATGTAACTCGCCTTGATCGTTGGGAACCGGAGCTGAATGAAGCCATAC
CAAACGACGAGCGTGACACCACGATGCCTGTAGCAATGGCAACAACGTTGCGCAAACTATTAACTGGCGA
ACTACTTACTCTAGCTTCCCGGCAACAATTAATAGACTGGATGGAGGCGGATAAAGTTGCAGGACCACTT
CTGCGCTCGGCCCTTCCGGCTGGCTGGTTTATTGCTGATAAATCTGGAGCCGGTGAGCGTGGGTCTCGCG
GTATCATTGCAGCACTGGGGCCAGATGGTAAGCCCTCCCGTATCGTAGTTATCTACACGACGGGGAGTCA
GGCAACTATGGATGAACGAAATAGACAGATCGCTGAGATAGGTGCCTCACTGATTAAGCATTGGTAACTG
TCAGACCAAGTTTACTCATATATACTTTAGATTGATTTAAAACTTCATTTTTAATTTAAAAGGATCTAGG
TGAAGATCCTTTTTGATAATCTCATGACCAAAATCCCTTAACGTGAGTTTTCGTTCCACTGAGCGTCAGA
CCCCGTAGAAAAGATCAAAGGATCTTCTTGAGATCCTTTTTTTCTGCGCGTAATCTGCTGCTTGCAAACA
AAAAAACCACCGCTACCAGCGGTGGTTTGTTTGCCGGATCAAGAGCTACCAACTCTTTTTCCGAAGGTAA
CTGGCTTCAGCAGAGCGCAGATACCAAATACTGTTCTTCTAGTGTAGCCGTAGTTAGGCCACCACTTCAA
GAACTCTGTAGCACCGCCTACATACCTCGCTCTGCTAATCCTGTTACCAGTGGCTGCTGCCAGTGGCGAT
AAGTCGTGTCTTACCGGGTTGGACTCAAGACGATAGTTACCGGATAAGGCGCAGCGGTCGGGCTGAACGG
GGGGTTCGTGCACACAGCCCAGCTTGGAGCGAACGACCTACACCGAACTGAGATACCTACAGCGTGAGCT
ATGAGAAAGCGCCACGCTTCCCGAAGGGAGAAAGGCGGACAGGTATCCGGTAAGCGGCAGGGTCGGAACA
GGAGAGCGCACGAGGGAGCTTCCAGGGGGAAACGCCTGGTATCTTTATAGTCCTGTCGGGTTTCGCCACC
TCTGACTTGAGCGTCGATTTTTGTGATGCTCGTCAGGGGGGCGGAGCCTATGGAAAAACGCCAGCAACGC
GGCCTTTTTACGGTTCCTGGCCTTTTGCTGGCCTTTTGCTCACATGTTCTTTCCTGCGTTATCCCCTGAT
TCTGTGGATAACCGTATTACCGCCTTTGAGTGAGCTGATACCGCTCGCCGCAGCCGAACGACCGAGCGCA
GCGAGTCAGTGAGCGAGGAAGCGGAAGAGCGCCCAATACGCAAACCGCCTCTCCCCGCGCGTTGGCCGAT
TCATTAATGCAGCTGGCACGACAGGTTTCCCGACTGGAAAGCGGGCAGTGAGCGCAACGCAATTAATGTG
AGTTAGCTCACTCATTAGGCACCCCAGGCTTTACACTTTATGCTTCCGGCTCGTATGTTGTGTGGAATTG
TGAGCGGATAACAATTTCACACAGGAAACAGCTATGACCATGATTACGCCAAGCGCGCAATTAACCCTCA
CTAAAGGGAACAAAAGCTGGAGCTGCAAGC
Features (pLannotate 1.2.2; 27 found; start..end, strand, type, name):
      5..231     +  promoter       RSV promoter: Rous sarcoma virus enhancer/promoter
    232..412     +  LTR            5' LTR (truncated): truncated 5' long terminal repeat (LTR) from HIV-1
    459..584     +  misc_feature   HIV-1 Ψ: packaging signal of human immunodeficiency virus type 1
    568..931     +  CDS            HIV-1 gag (fragment): gag protein from human immunodeficiency virus 1; gag
   1077..1310    +  misc_feature   RRE: The Rev response element (RRE) of HIV-1 allows for Rev-dependent mRNA export from the nucleus to the cytoplasm.
   1687..1787    +  CDS            Rev (fragment): human immunodeficiency virus 1 (HIV-1) Rev protein; rev; enhances nuclear export of unspliced and incompletely spliced viral mRNAs
   1806..1923    +  misc_feature   cPPT/CTS: central polypurine tract and central termination sequence of HIV-1
   1961..2354    +  promoter       SFFV promoter: spleen focus-forming virus long terminal repeat (LTR) promoter
   2434..3147    +  CDS            EGFP: the original enhanced GFP (Yang et al., 1996) mammalian codon-optimized
   3182..3681    +  promoter       PGK promoter: mouse phosphoglycerate kinase 1 promoter
   3695..4498    +  CDS            NeoR/KanR: aminoglycoside phosphotransferase from Tn5; aph(3')-II (or nptII); confers resistance to neomycin, kanamycin, and G418 (Geneticin®)
   4532..5120    +  misc_feature   WPRE: woodchuck hepatitis virus posttranscriptional regulatory element
   5137..5325    +  CDS            nef (fragment): NEF_HV1Z2 - Experimental evidence at protein level: Swiss-Prot protein existence level 1. Extracellular Nef protein targets CD4(+) T-lymphocytes for apoptosis by interacting with CXCR4 surface receptors. From Human immunodeficiency virus type 1 group M subtype D (isolate Z2/CDC-Z34) (HIV-1).
   5327..5560    +  LTR            3' LTR (ΔU3): self-inactivating 3' long terminal repeat (LTR) from HIV-1
   5632..5753    +  polyA_signal   SV40 poly(A) signal: SV40 polyadenylation signal
   5793..5928    +  rep_origin     SV40 ori: SV40 origin of replication
   5949..5967    -  promoter       T7 promoter: promoter for bacteriophage T7 RNA polymerase
   5975..6130    +  CDS            lacZα (fragment): LacZα fragment of β-galactosidase; lacZ fragment
   6135..6563    +  rep_origin     f1 ori (sequence partly withheld): f1 bacteriophage origin of replication; arrow indicates direction of (+) strand synthesis
   6616..6720    +  promoter       AmpR promoter: bla
   6721..7581    +  CDS            AmpR: β-lactamase; bla; confers resistance to ampicillin, carbenicillin, and related antibiotics
   7752..8340    +  rep_origin     ori: high-copy-number ColE1/pMB1/pBR322/pUC origin of replication
   8523..8615    +  CDS            lacI (fragment): lac repressor; lacI; The lac repressor binds to the lac operator to inhibit transcription in E. coli. This inhibition can be relieved by adding lactose or isopropyl-β-D-thiogalactopyranoside (IPTG).
   8628..8649    +  protein_bind   CAP binding site: CAP binding activates transcription in the presence of cAMP. E. coli catabolite activator protein
   8664..8694    +  promoter       lac promoter: promoter for the E. coli lac operon
   8702..8718    +  protein_bind   lac operator: The lac repressor binds to the lac operator to inhibit transcription in E. coli. This inhibition can be relieved by adding lactose or isopropyl-β-D-thiogalactopyranoside (IPTG). lac repressor encoded by lacI
   8763..8781    +  promoter       T3 promoter: promoter for bacteriophage T3 RNA polymerase
