[The description below was written by a language model from this plasmid's Addgene catalogue record and pLannotate feature annotations shown in this document.]
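Description:
pRRL-GFPGO2(NGC)-PGK-Neo is a third-generation, self-inactivating HIV-1-based lentiviral transfer plasmid built on the pRRL backbone, designed to deliver a base-editing-activatable GFP reporter into mammalian cells. Viral genomic RNA is transcribed from a chimeric RSV promoter fused to a truncated 5' LTR. The vector carries the usual cis elements for packaging and transduction: the Ψ packaging signal with a gag fragment, the Rev response element, cPPT/CTS, a WPRE to boost transcript expression, and a ΔU3 3' LTR that inactivates LTR promoter activity after integration, followed by an SV40 poly(A) signal. In bacteria the plasmid is maintained through a high-copy ColE1/pUC-type origin and ampicillin resistance. An f1 origin, an SV40 origin and residual lac, T7 and T3 elements are also present in the backbone.

The payload consists of two independent expression units. An SFFV promoter drives GFPGO2(NGC), a synthetic EGFP-derived reporter with an N-terminal 2xNLS, in which the start codon is recorded as mutated from ATG to ACG. Without a functional initiation codon the fluorescent protein should not be translated. A base editor that converts the ACG back to ATG would restore translation and yield nuclear-targeted GFP fluorescence. The "NGC" in the name presumably indicates the PAM sequence placed next to the target site, which would suit testing of editors with altered PAM specificity, though the record does not spell this out. Downstream, a mouse PGK promoter drives NeoR, allowing G418 selection of transduced cells regardless of reporter state. The construct is used to make stable reporter lines for detecting, quantifying and enriching base editing activity.
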