Addgene plasmid #136893: pRRL-GFPGO2(NGC)-PGK-Neo
Purpose: Lentivirus for base editing activatable GFP expression in mammalian cells
Depositing lab: Lukas Dow. Depositing organization: Cornell University. Publication: GO: a functional reporter system to identify and enrich base editing activity. Katti A, Foronda M, Zimmerman J, Diaz B, Zafra MP, Goswami S, Dow LE. Nucleic Acids Res. 2020 Feb 29. pii: 5766653. doi: 10.1093/nar/gkaa124. PubMed 32112097.
Backbone
  Vector backbone: pRRL
  Vector type: Lentiviral
  Selectable markers: Neomycin (select with G418)
Growth in bacteria
  Bacterial resistance: Ampicillin, 100 μg/mL
  Growth temperature: 30°C
  Growth strain: NEB Stable
  Copy number: High Copy
Gene/Insert
  Gene/Insert name: GFPGO2(NGC)
  Species: Synthetic
  Mutation: ATG>ACG
  Promoter: SFFV
  Tag / fusion protein: 2xNLS (N terminal on insert)
  Cloning method: Restriction Enzyme; 5′ cloning site Unknown (unknown if destroyed)
Terms and licenses: Academic/Nonprofit Terms; Industry Terms: Not Available to Industry
How to cite: pRRL-GFPGO2(NGC)-PGK-Neo was a gift from Lukas Dow (Addgene plasmid # 136893 ; http://n2t.net/addgene:136893 ; RRID:Addgene_136893)
